>Addgene plasmid #12053 | pAG69 G6PD 3'UTR mut | depositor full sequence | sequence record 7198 | Author sequence
CCCCCGAGTCGGGAGGACTCCGGGACCATTGACCTCAGCTGCAGAATGCTGGCCCCGGGCTCTGGCCACC
CTGGCCCGCCCCTCGCTGCTGCTACTACCCGAGCCCAGCTACATTCCTCAGCTGCCAAGCACTCGAGACC
ATCCTGGCCCCTCCAGACCCTGCCTGAGCCCAGGAGCTGAGTCACCTCCTCCACTCACTCCAGCCCAACA
GAAGGAAGGAGGAGGGCGCCCATTCGTCTGTCCCAGAGCTTATTGGCCACTGGGTCTCACTCCTGAGTGG
GGCCAGGGTGGGAGGGAGGGACAAGGGGGAGGAAAGGGGCGAGCACCCACGTGAGAGAATCTGCCTGTGG
CCTTGCCCGCCAGCCTCAGTGCCACTTGAGAATGCTTGTCATCTAGAGCGGCCGCTTCGAGCAGACATGA
TAAGATACATTGATGAGTTTGGACAAACCACAACTAGAATGCAGTGAAAAAAATGCTTTATTTGTGAAAT
TTGTGATGCTATTGCTTTATTTGTAACCATTATAAGCTGCAATAAACAAGTTAACAACAACAATTGCATT
CATTTTATGTTTCAGGTTCAGGGGGAGGTGTGGGAGGTTTTTTAAAGCAAGTAAAACCTCTACAAATGTG
GTAAAATCGATAAGGATCCAGGTGGCACTTTTCGGGGAAATGTGCGCGGAACCCCTATTTGTTTATTTTT
CTAAATACATTCAAATATGTATCCGCTCATGAGACAATAACCCTGATAAATGCTTCAATAATATTGAAAA
AGGAAGAGTATGAGTATTCAACATTTCCGTGTCGCCCTTATTCCCTTTTTTGCGGCATTTTGCCTTCCTG
TTTTTGCTCACCCAGAAACGCTGGTGAAAGTAAAAGATGCTGAAGATCAGTTGGGTGCACGAGTGGGTTA
CATCGAACTGGATCTCAACAGCGGTAAGATCCTTGAGAGTTTTCGCCCCGAAGAACGTTTTCCAATGATG
AGCACTTTTAAAGTTCTGCTATGTGGCGCGGTATTATCCCGTATTGACGCCGGGCAAGAGCAACTCGGTC
GCCGCATACACTATTCTCAGAATGACTTGGTTGAGTACTCACCAGTCACAGAAAAGCATCTTACGGATGG
CATGACAGTAAGAGAATTATGCAGTGCTGCCATAACCATGAGTGATAACACTGCGGCCAACTTACTTCTG
ACAACGATCGGAGGACCGAAGGAGCTAACCGCTTTTTTGCACAACATGGGGGATCATGTAACTCGCCTTG
ATCGTTGGGAACCGGAGCTGAATGAAGCCATACCAAACGACGAGCGTGACACCACGATGCCTGTAGCAAT
GGCAACAACGTTGCGCAAACTATTAACTGGCGAACTACTTACTCTAGCTTCCCGGCAACAATTAATAGAC
TGGATGGAGGCGGATAAAGTTGCAGGACCACTTCTGCGCTCGGCCCTTCCGGCTGGCTGGTTTATTGCTG
ATAAATCTGGAGCCGGTGAGCGTGGGTCTCGCGGTATCATTGCAGCACTGGGGCCAGATGGTAAGCCCTC
CCGTATCGTAGTTATCTACACGACGGGGAGTCAGGCAACTATGGATGAACGAAATAGACAGATCGCTGAG
ATAGGTGCCTCACTGATTAAGCATTGGTAACTGTCAGACCAAGTTTACTCATATATACTTTAGATTGATT
TAAAACTTCATTTTTAATTTAAAAGGATCTAGGTGAAGATCCTTTTTGATAATCTCATGACCAAAATCCC
TTAACGTGAGTTTTCGTTCCACTGAGCGTCAGACCCCGTAGAAAAGATCAAAGGATCTTCTTGAGATCCT
TTTTTTCTGCGCGTAATCTGCTGCTTGCAAACAAAAAAACCACCGCTACCAGCGGTGGTTTGTTTGCCGG
ATCAAGAGCTACCAACTCTTTTTCCGAAGGTAACTGGCTTCAGCAGAGCGCAGATACCAAATACTGTTCT
TCTAGTGTAGCCGTAGTTAGGCCACCACTTCAAGAACTCTGTAGCACCGCCTACATACCTCGCTCTGCTA
ATCCTGTTACCAGTGGCTGCTGCCAGTGGCGATAAGTCGTGTCTTACCGGGTTGGACTCAAGACGATAGT
TACCGGATAAGGCGCAGCGGTCGGGCTGAACGGGGGGTTCGTGCACACAGCCCAGCTTGGAGCGAACGAC
CTACACCGAACTGAGATACCTACAGCGTGAGCTATGAGAAAGCGCCACGCTTCCCGAAGGGAGAAAGGCG
GACAGGTATCCGGTAAGCGGCAGGGTCGGAACAGGAGAGCGCACGAGGGAGCTTCCAGGGGGAAACGCCT
GGTATCTTTATAGTCCTGTCGGGTTTCGCCACCTCTGACTTGAGCGTCGATTTTTGTGATGCTCGTCAGG
GGGGCGGAGCCTATGGAAAAACGCCAGCAACGCGGCCTTTTTACGGTTCCTGGCCTTTTGCTGGCCTTTT
GCTCACATGGCTCGACAGATCTGCGCAGCACCATGGCCTGAAATAACCTCTGAAAGAGGAACTTGGTTAG
GTACCTTCTGAGGCGGAAAGAACCAGCTGTGGAATGTGTGTCAGTTAGGGTGTGGAAAGTCCCCAGGCTC
CCCAGCAGGCAGAAGTATGCAAAGCATGCATCTCAATTAGTCAGCAACCAGGTGTGGAAAGTCCCCAGGC
TCCCCAGCAGGCAGAAGTATGCAAAGCATGCATCTCAATTAGTCAGCAACCATAGTCCCGCCCCTAACTC
CGCCCATCCCGCCCCTAACTCCGCCCAGTTCCGCCCATTCTCCGCCCCATGGCTGACTAATTTTTTTTAT
TTATGCAGAGGCCGAGGCCGCCTCGGCCTCTGAGCTATTCCAGAAGTAGTGAGGAGGCTTTTTTGGAGGC
CTAGGCTTTTGCAAAAAGCTTGATTCTTCTGACACAACAGTCTCGAACTTAAGCTGCAGAAGTTGGTCGT
GAGGCACTGGGCAGGTAAGTATCAAGGTTACAAGACAGGTTTAAGGAGACCAATAGAAACTGGGCTTGTC
GAGACAGAGAAGACTCTTGCGTTTCTGATAGGCACCTATTGGTCTTACTGACATCCACTTTGCCTTTCTC
TCCACAGGTGTCCACTCCCAGTTCAATTACAGCTCTTAAGGCTAGAGTACTTAATACGACTCACTATAGG
CTAGCCACCATGACTTCGAAAGTTTATGATCCAGAACAAAGGAAACGGATGATAACTGGTCCGCAGTGGT
GGGCCAGATGTAAACAAATGAATGTTCTTGATTCATTTATTAATTATTATGATTCAGAAAAACATGCAGA
AAATGCTGTTATTTTTTTACATGGTAACGCGGCCTCTTCTTATTTATGGCGACATGTTGTGCCACATATT
GAGCCAGTAGCGCGGTGTATTATACCAGACCTTATTGGTATGGGCAAATCAGGCAAATCTGGTAATGGTT
CTTATAGGTTACTTGATCATTACAAATATCTTACTGCATGGTTTGAACTTCTTAATTTACCAAAGAAGAT
CATTTTTGTCGGCCATGATTGGGGTGCTTGTTTGGCATTTCATTATAGCTATGAGCATCAAGATAAGATC
AAAGCAATAGTTCACGCTGAAAGTGTAGTAGATGTGATTGAATCATGGGATGAATGGCCTGATATTGAAG
AAGATATTGCGTTGATCAAATCTGAAGAAGGAGAAAAAATGGTTTTGGAGAATAACTTCTTCGTGGAAAC
CATGTTGCCATCAAAAATCATGAGAAAGTTAGAACCAGAAGAATTTGCAGCATATCTTGAACCATTCAAA
GAGAAAGGTGAAGTTCGTCGTCCAACATTATCATGGCCTCGTGAAATCCCGTTAGTAAAAGGTGGTAAAC
CTGACGTTGTACAAATTGTTAGGAATTATAATGCTTATCTACGTGCAAGTGATGATTTACCAAAAATGTT
TATTGAATCGGACCCAGGATTCTTTTCCAATGCTATTGTTGAAGGTGCCAAGAAGTTTCCTAATACTGAA
TTTGTCAAAGTAAAAGGTCTTCATTTTTCGCAAGAAGATGCACCTGATGAAATGGGAAAATATATCAAAT
CGTTCGTTGAGCGAGTTCTCAAAAATGAACAATAATTCTAGGAGCT
Features (pLannotate 1.2.2; 9 found; start..end, strand, type, name):
    421..542     -  polyA_signal   SV40 poly(A) signal: SV40 polyadenylation signal
    565..633     -  CDS            large T antigen (fragment): large T antigen from SV40 (simian virus 40)
    675..779     +  promoter       AmpR promoter: bla
    780..1640    +  CDS            AmpR: β-lactamase; bla; confers resistance to ampicillin, carbenicillin, and related antibiotics
   1811..2399    +  rep_origin     ori: high-copy-number ColE1/pMB1/pBR322/pUC origin of replication
   2528..2885    +  promoter       SV40 promoter: SV40 enhancer and early promoter
   2955..3087    +  intron         chimeric intron: chimera between introns from human β-globin and immunoglobulin heavy chain genes
   3132..3150    +  promoter       T7 promoter: promoter for bacteriophage T7 RNA polymerase
   3160..4095    +  CDS            Rluc: luciferase from the anthozoan coelenterate Renilla reniformis (sea pansy)
