[The description below was written by a language model from this plasmid's Addgene catalogue record and pLannotate feature annotations shown in this document.]
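Description:
pAG69 G6PD 3'UTR mut is a mammalian-expression Renilla luciferase reporter built on pIS2, a backbone derived from the commercial pRL-SV40 vector. It is maintained in E. coli as a high-copy plasmid through a ColE1/pUC-type origin and selected with ampicillin via the β-lactamase gene and its own promoter. The annotated sequence is about 4.1 kb, consistent with a roughly 3.7 kb backbone plus a roughly 380 bp insert.

The reporter unit is driven by the SV40 enhancer/early promoter, followed by a chimeric β-globin/immunoglobulin intron that promotes efficient processing and expression of the transcript, and then the Renilla luciferase coding sequence. A T7 promoter just upstream of the luciferase gene would also permit in vitro transcription. Downstream of the luciferase stop codon, a fragment of the human glucose-6-phosphate dehydrogenase (G6PD) 3'UTR was cloned between SacI and XbaI sites, both retained, so that it forms the 3'UTR of the reporter mRNA. The feature table does not annotate this insert itself. It lists an SV40 polyadenylation signal and a small residual large T antigen fragment in the region following the insert, both called on the minus strand as pLannotate reports them.

In this version, three microRNA recognition sites (seed matches) within the UTR fragment have been mutated; the record does not state which microRNA they match. The construct therefore serves as the site-disrupted control in luciferase assays of microRNA-mediated repression. Its Renilla activity would be compared with that of a corresponding reporter carrying intact sites, to test whether repression depends on the seed matches.
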