Addgene plasmid #12053: pAG69 G6PD 3'UTR mut
Depositing lab: David Bartel. Depositing organization: Whitehead Institute for Biomedical Research. Publication: The widespread impact of mammalian MicroRNAs on mRNA repression and evolution. Farh KK, Grimson A, Jan C, Lewis BP, Johnston WK, Lim LP, Burge CB, Bartel DP. Science. 2005 Dec 16. 310(5755):1817-21. 10.1126/science.1121158 PubMed 16308420.
Backbone
  Vector backbone: pIS2
  Backbone manufacturer: pIS2 derived from pRL-SV40 (Promega)
  Backbone size w/o insert (bp): 3700
  Vector type: Mammalian Expression, Luciferase
Growth in bacteria
  Bacterial resistance: Ampicillin, 100 μg/mL
  Growth temperature: 37°C
  Growth strain: DH5alpha
  Copy number: High Copy
Gene/Insert
  Gene/Insert name: G6PD 3'UTR mut (alt names: G6PD; glucose-6-phosphate dehydrogenase)
  Species: H. sapiens (human)
  Insert size (bp): 380
  Mutation: Mutations in microRNA recognition sites (seed matches): 44-49 and 112-117 and 380-385.
  GenBank ID: NM_000402
  Entrez Gene: G6PD (a.k.a. CNSHA1, G6PD1)
  Cloning method: Restriction Enzyme; 5′ cloning site SacI (not destroyed); 3′ cloning site XbaI (not destroyed)
  Sequencing primers: 5′ EBV rev primer (GTGGTTTGTCCAAACTCATC)
Terms and licenses: Academic/Nonprofit Terms; Industry Terms: Not Available to Industry
Depositor comments: G6PD 3'UTR mutant in renilla luciferase reporter plasmid.
How to cite: pAG69 G6PD 3'UTR mut was a gift from David Bartel (Addgene plasmid # 12053 ; http://n2t.net/addgene:12053 ; RRID:Addgene_12053)
