>Addgene plasmid #12053 | pAG69 G6PD 3'UTR mut | addgene partial sequence | sequence record 18646 | EBV-rev 5'-GTGGTTTGTCCAAACTCATC-3'
CTCGAAGCGGCCGCTCTAGAACGCTAGATGACAAGCATTTTCAAGTGGCACTGAGGCTGGCGGGCAAGGC
CACAGGCAGATTCTCTCACGTGGGTGCTCGCCCCTTTCCTCCCCCTTGTCCCTCCCTCCCACCCTGGCCC
CACTCAGGAGTGAGACCCAGTGGCCAATAAGCTCTGGGACAGACGAATGGGCGCCCTCCTCCTTCCTTCT
GTTGGGCTGGAGTGAGTGGAGGAGGTGACTCAGCTCCTGGGCTCAGGCAGGGTCTGGAGGGGCCAGGATG
GTCTCGAGTGCTTGGCAGCTGAGGAATGTAGCTGGGCTCGGGTAGTAGCAGCAGCGAGGGGCGGGCCAGG
GTGGCCAGAGCCCGGGGCCAGCATTCTGCAGCTGAGGTCAATGGTCCCGGAGTCCTCCCGACTCGGGGGA
GCTCCTAGAATTATTGTTCATTTTTGAGAACTCGCTCAACGAACGATTTGATATATTTTCCCATTTCATC
AGGTGCATCTTCTTGCGAAAAATGAAGACCTTTTACTTTGACAAATTCAGTATTAGGAAACTTCTTGGCA
CCTTCAACAAT
